>Addgene plasmid #69571 | pAAV-EF1a-C-CreintG | depositor full sequence | sequence record 127747 | pAAV-EF1a-C-CreintG sequence 6784 bps
CCTGCAGGCAGCTGCGCGCTCGCTCGCTCACTGAGGCCGCCCGGGCAAAGCCCGGGCGTCGGGCGACCTT
TGGTCGCCCGGCCTCAGTGAGCGAGCGAGCGCGCAGAGAGGGAGTGGCCAACTCCATCACTAGGGGTTCC
TGCGGCCGCACGCGTAAGCTTTGCAAAGATGGATAAAGTTTTAAACAGAGAGGAATCTTTGCAGCTAATG
GACCTTCTAGGTCTTGAAAGGAGTGGGAATTGGCTCCGGTGCCCGTCAGTGGGCAGAGCGCACATCGCCC
ACAGTCCCCGAGAAGTTGGGGGGAGGGGTCGGCAATTGAACCGGTGCCTAGAGAAGGTGGCGCGGGGTAA
ACTGGGAAAGTGATGTCGTGTACTGGCTCCGCCTTTTTCCCGAGGGTGGGGGAGAACCGTATATAAGTGC
AGTAGTCGCCGTGAACGTTCTTTTTCGCAACGGGTTTGCCGCCAGAACACAGGTAAGTGCCGTGTGTGGT
TCCCGCGGGCCTGGCCTCTTTACGGGTTATGGCCCTTGCGTGCCTTGAATTACTTCCACTGGCTGCAGTA
CGTGATTCTTGATCCCGAGCTTCGGGTTGGAAGTGGGTGGGAGAGTTCGAGGCCTTGCGCTTAAGGAGCC
CCTTCGCCTCGTGCTTGAGTTGAGGCCTGGCCTGGGCGCTGGGGCCGCCGCGTGCGAATCTGGTGGCACC
TTCGCGCCTGTCTCGCTGCTTTCGATAAGTCTCTAGCCATTTAAAATTTTTGATGACCTGCTGCGACGCT
TTTTTTCTGGCAAGATAGTCTTGTAAATGCGGGCCAAGATCTGCACACTGGTATTTCGGTTTTTGGGGCC
GCGGGCGGCGACGGGGCCCGTGCGTCCCAGCGCACATGTTCGGCGAGGCGGGGCCTGCGAGCGCGGCCAC
CGAGAATCGGACGGGGGTAGTCTCAAGCTGGCCGGCCTGCTCTGGTGCCTGGCCTCGCGCCGCCGTGTAT
CGCCCCGCCCTGGGCGGCAAGGCTGGCCCGGTCGGCACCAGTTGCGTGAGCGGAAAGATGGCCGCTTCCC
GGCCCTGCTGCAGGGAGCTCAAAATGGAGGACGCGGCGCTCGGGAGAGCGGGCGGGTGAGTCACCCACAC
AAAGGAAAAGGGCCTTTCCGTCCTCAGCCGTCGCTTCATGTGACTCCACGGAGTACCGGGCGCCGTCCAG
GCACCTCGATTAGTTCTCGAGCTTTTGGAGTACGTCGTCTTTAGGTTGGGGGGAGGGGTTTTATGCGATG
GAGTTTCCCCACACTGAGTGGGTGGAGACTGAAGTTAGGCCAGCTTGGCACTTGATGTAATTCTCCTTGG
AATTTGCCCTTTTTGAGTTTGGATCTTGGTTCATTCTCAAGCCTCAGACAGTGGTTCAAAGTTTTTTTCT
TCCATTTCAGGTGTCGTGAGGTACCGGATCCGCCACCNNNNNNNNNNNNNNNNNNNNNNNNNNNNNNNNN
NNNNNNNNNNNNNNNNNNNNNNNNNNNNNNNNNNNNNNNNNNNNNNNNNNNNNNNNNNNNNNNNNNNNNN
NNNNNNNNNNNNNNNNNNNNNNNNNNNNNNNNNNNNNNNNNNNNNNNNNNNNNNNNNNNNNNNNNNNNNN
NNNNNNNNNNNNNNNNNNNNNNNNNNNNNNNNNNNNNNNNNNNNNNNNNNNNNNNNNNNNNNNNNNNNNN
NNNNNNNNNNNNNNNNNNNNNNNNNNNNNNNNNNNNNNNNNNNNNNNNNNNNNNNNNNNNNNNNNNNNNN
NNNNNNNNNNNNNNNNNNNNNNNNNNNNNNNNNNNNNNNNNNNNNNNNNNNNNNNNNNNNNNNNNNNNNN
NNNNNNNGCTAGCGTCCTGCTGAATGTCCTGAGCAAGTGCGCCGGTTCCAAAAAGTTCCGACCAGCTCCT
GCTGCTGCTTTTGCTCGCGAGTGCCGCGGATTCTACTTCGAGCTGCAGGAGCTCAAGGAGGACGACTACT
ACGGAATCACCCTGTCCGACGATTCCGACCACCAATTTCTGCTGGCCAACCAGGTGGTGGTCCATAATTG
TAACAGGAAATGGTTCCCTGCTGAACCTGAGGATGTGAGGGACTACCTCCTGTACCTGCAAGCCAGAGGC
CTGGCTGTGAAGACCATCCAACAGCACCTGGGCCAGCTCAACATGCTGCACAGGAGATCTGGCCTGCCTC
GCCCTTCTGACTCCAATGCTGTGTCCCTGGTGATGAGGAGAATCAGAAAGGAGAATGTGGATGCTGGGGA
GAGAGCCAAGCAGGCCCTGGCCTTTGAACGCACTGACTTTGACCAAGTCAGATCCCTGATGGAGAACTCT
GACAGATGCCAGGACATCAGGAACCTGGCCTTCCTGGGCATTGCCTACAACACCCTGCTGCGCATTGCCG
AAATTGCCAGAATCAGAGTGAAGGACATCTCCCGCACCGATGGTGGGAGAATGCTGATCCACATTGGCAG
GACCAAGACCCTGGTGTCCACAGCTGGTGTGGAGAAGGCCCTGTCCCTGGGGGTTACCAAGCTGGTGGAG
AGATGGATCTCTGTGTCTGGTGTGGCTGATGACCCCAACAACTACCTGTTCTGCCGGGTCAGAAAGAATG
GTGTGGCTGCCCCTTCTGCCACCTCCCAACTGTCCACCCGGGCCCTGGAAGGGATCTTTGAGGCCACCCA
CCGCCTGATCTATGGTGCCAAGGATGACTCTGGGCAGAGATACCTGGCCTGGTCTGGCCACTCTGCCAGA
GTGGGTGCTGCCAGGGACATGGCCAGGGCTGGTGTGTCCATCCCTGAAATCATGCAGGCTGGTGGCTGGA
CCAATGTGAACATAGTGATGAACTACATCAGAAACCTGGACTCTGAGACTGGGGCCATGGTGAGGCTGCT
CGAGGATGGGGACTGAGAATTCGATATCAAGCTTATCGATAATCAACCTCTGGATTACAAAATTTGTGAA
AGATTGACTGGTATTCTTAACTATGTTGCTCCTTTTACGCTATGTGGATACGCTGCTTTAATGCCTTTGT
ATCATGCTATTGCTTCCCGTATGGCTTTCATTTTCTCCTCCTTGTATAAATCCTGGTTGCTGTCTCTTTA
TGAGGAGTTGTGGCCCGTTGTCAGGCAACGTGGCGTGGTGTGCACTGTGTTTGCTGACGCAACCCCCACT
GGTTGGGGCATTGCCACCACCTGTCAGCTCCTTTCCGGGACTTTCGCTTTCCCCCTCCCTATTGCCACGG
CGGAACTCATCGCCGCCTGCCTTGCCCGCTGCTGGACAGGGGCTCGGCTGTTGGGCACTGACAATTCCGT
GGTGTTGTCGGGGAAATCATCGTCCTTTCCTTGGCTGCTCGCCTATGTTGCCACCTGGATTCTGCGCGGG
ACGTCCTTCTGCTACGTCCCTTCGGCCCTCAATCCAGCGGACCTTCCTTCCCGCGGCCTGCTGCCGGCTC
TGCGGCCTCTTCCGCGTCTTCGCCTTCGCCCTCAGACGAGTCGGATCTCCCTTTGGGCCGCCTCCCCGCA
TCGATACCGAGCGCTGCTCGAGAGATCTACGGGTGGCATCCCTGTGACCCCTCCCCAGTGCCTCTCCTGG
CCCTGGAAGTTGCCACTCCAGTGCCCACCAGCCTTGTCCTAATAAAATTAAGTTGCATCATTTTGTCTGA
CTAGGTGTCCTTCTATAATATTATGGGGTGGAGGGGGGTGGTATGGAGCAAGGGGCAAGTTGGGAAGACA
ACCTGTAGGGCCTGCGGGGTCTATTGGGAACCAAGCTGGAGTGCAGTGGCACAATCTTGGCTCACTGCAA
TCTCCGCCTCCTGGGTTCAAGCGATTCTCCTGCCTCAGCCTCCCGAGTTGTTGGGATTCCAGGCATGCAT
GACCAGGCTCAGCTAATTTTTGTTTTTTTGGTAGAGACGGGGTTTCACCATATTGGCCAGGCTGGTCTCC
AACTCCTAATCTCAGGTGATCTACCCACCTTGGCCTCCCAAATTGCTGGGATTACAGGCGTGAACCACTG
CTCCCTTCCCTGTCCTTCTGATTTTGTAGGTAACCACGTGCGGACCGAGCGGCCGCAGGAACCCCTAGTG
ATGGAGTTGGCCACTCCCTCTCTGCGCGCTCGCTCGCTCACTGAGGCCGGGCGACCAAAGGTCGCCCGAC
GCCCGGGCTTTGCCCGGGCGGCCTCAGTGAGCGAGCGAGCGCGCAGCTGCCTGCAGGGGCGCCTGATGCG
GTATTTTCTCCTTACGCATCTGTGCGGTATTTCACACCGCATA
[142 nt withheld, positions 4244-4385]
C
[141 nt withheld, positions 4387-4527]
CCTTTGACGTTGGAGTCCACGTTCTTT
[37 nt withheld, positions 4555-4591]
ACCCTATCTCGGGCTATTCTTTTGATTTATAAGGGATTTTGCCGATTTCGGCCTATTGGTTAAAAAATGA
GCTGATTTAACAAAAATTTAACGCGAATTTTAACAAAATATTAACGTTTACAATTTTATGGTGCACTCTC
AGTACAATCTGCTCTGATGCCGCATAGTTAAGCCAGCCCCGACACCCGCCAACACCCGCTGACGCGCCCT
GACGGGCTTGTCTGCTCCCGGCATCCGCTTACAGACAAGCTGTGACCGTCTCCGGGAGCTGCATGTGTCA
GAGGTTTTCACCGTCATCACCGAAACGCGCGAGACGAAAGGGCCTCGTGATACGCCTATTTTTATAGGTT
AATGTCATGATAATAATGGTTTCTTAGACGTCAGGTGGCACTTTTCGGGGAAATGTGCGCGGAACCCCTA
TTTGTTTATTTTTCTAAATACATTCAAATATGTATCCGCTCATGAGACAATAACCCTGATAAATGCTTCA
ATAATATTGAAAAAGGAAGAGTATGAGTATTCAACATTTCCGTGTCGCCCTTATTCCCTTTTTTGCGGCA
TTTTGCCTTCCTGTTTTTGCTCACCCAGAAACGCTGGTGAAAGTAAAAGATGCTGAAGATCAGTTGGGTG
CACGAGTGGGTTACATCGAACTGGATCTCAACAGCGGTAAGATCCTTGAGAGTTTTCGCCCCGAAGAACG
TTTTCCAATGATGAGCACTTTTAAAGTTCTGCTATGTGGCGCGGTATTATCCCGTATTGACGCCGGGCAA
GAGCAACTCGGTCGCCGCATACACTATTCTCAGAATGACTTGGTTGAGTACTCACCAGTCACAGAAAAGC
ATCTTACGGATGGCATGACAGTAAGAGAATTATGCAGTGCTGCCATAACCATGAGTGATAACACTGCGGC
CAACTTACTTCTGACAACGATCGGAGGACCGAAGGAGCTAACCGCTTTTTTGCACAACATGGGGGATCAT
GTAACTCGCCTTGATCGTTGGGAACCGGAGCTGAATGAAGCCATACCAAACGACGAGCGTGACACCACGA
TGCCTGTAGCAATGGCAACAACGTTGCGCAAACTATTAACTGGCGAACTACTTACTCTAGCTTCCCGGCA
ACAATTAATAGACTGGATGGAGGCGGATAAAGTTGCAGGACCACTTCTGCGCTCGGCCCTTCCGGCTGGC
TGGTTTATTGCTGATAAATCTGGAGCCGGTGAGCGTGGGTCTCGCGGTATCATTGCAGCACTGGGGCCAG
ATGGTAAGCCCTCCCGTATCGTAGTTATCTACACGACGGGGAGTCAGGCAACTATGGATGAACGAAATAG
ACAGATCGCTGAGATAGGTGCCTCACTGATTAAGCATTGGTAACTGTCAGACCAAGTTTACTCATATATA
CTTTAGATTGATTTAAAACTTCATTTTTAATTTAAAAGGATCTAGGTGAAGATCCTTTTTGATAATCTCA
TGACCAAAATCCCTTAACGTGAGTTTTCGTTCCACTGAGCGTCAGACCCCGTAGAAAAGATCAAAGGATC
TTCTTGAGATCCTTTTTTTCTGCGCGTAATCTGCTGCTTGCAAACAAAAAAACCACCGCTACCAGCGGTG
GTTTGTTTGCCGGATCAAGAGCTACCAACTCTTTTTCCGAAGGTAACTGGCTTCAGCAGAGCGCAGATAC
CAAATACTGTCCTTCTAGTGTAGCCGTAGTTAGGCCACCACTTCAAGAACTCTGTAGCACCGCCTACATA
CCTCGCTCTGCTAATCCTGTTACCAGTGGCTGCTGCCAGTGGCGATAAGTCGTGTCTTACCGGGTTGGAC
TCAAGACGATAGTTACCGGATAAGGCGCAGCGGTCGGGCTGAACGGGGGGTTCGTGCACACAGCCCAGCT
TGGAGCGAACGACCTACACCGAACTGAGATACCTACAGCGTGAGCTATGAGAAAGCGCCACGCTTCCCGA
AGGGAGAAAGGCGGACAGGTATCCGGTAAGCGGCAGGGTCGGAACAGGAGAGCGCACGAGGGAGCTTCCA
GGGGGAAACGCCTGGTATCTTTATAGTCCTGTCGGGTTTCGCCACCTCTGACTTGAGCGTCGATTTTTGT
GATGCTCGTCAGGGGGGCGGAGCCTATGGAAAAACGCCAGCAACGCGGCCTTTTTACGGTTCCTGGCCTT
TTGCTGGCCTTTTGCTCACATGT
Features (pLannotate 1.2.2; 18 found; start..end, strand, type, name):
      1..141     -  repeat_region  AAV2 ITR: inverted terminal repeat of adeno-associated virus serotype 2 inverted
    169..235     +  CDS            small t antigen (fragment): SV40 (simian virus 40) small t antigen
    261..472     +  promoter       EF-1α core promoter: core promoter for human elongation factor EF-1α
    473..581     +  intron         EF-1α intron A (fragment): intron upstream of the start codon of human EF-1α
   1207..1410    +  intron         EF-1α intron A: truncated intron upstream of the start codon of human EF-1α
   1834..2031    +  CDS            VMA1 (fragment): VATA_YEAST - Also known as CLS8, TFP1. Experimental evidence at protein level: Swiss-Prot protein existence level 1. PI-SceI is an endonuclease that can cleave at a site present in a VMA1 allele that lacks the derived endonuclease segment of the open reading frame; cleavage at this site only occurs during meiosis and initiates 'homing', a genetic event that converts a VMA1 allele lacking VDE into one that contains it. From Saccharomyces cerevisiae (strain ATCC 204508 / S288c) (Baker's yeast).
   2032..2883    +  CDS            cre (fragment): RECR_BPP1 - Experimental evidence at protein level: Swiss-Prot protein existence level 1. Catalyzes site-specific recombination between two 34-base- pair LOXP sites. Its role is to maintain the phage genome as a monomeric unit-copy plasmid in the lysogenic state. From Escherichia phage P1 (Bacteriophage P1).
   2887..2911    +  misc_feature   MCS (fragment): pBluescript multiple cloning site
   2911..3499    +  misc_feature   WPRE: woodchuck hepatitis virus posttranscriptional regulatory element
   3531..4007    +  polyA_signal   hGH poly(A) signal: human growth hormone polyadenylation signal
   4047..4187    +  repeat_region  AAV2 ITR: inverted terminal repeat of adeno-associated virus serotype 2 inverted
   4192..4243    -  misc_feature   bom (fragment): basis of mobility region from pBR322
   4262..4642    +  rep_origin     M13 ori (sequence partly withheld): M13 bacteriophage origin of replication; arrow indicates direction of (+) strand synthesis
   4718..4767    -  misc_feature   bom (fragment): basis of mobility region from pBR322
   4869..4904    -  CDS            rop (fragment): Rop protein, which maintains plasmids at low copy number; rop
   4999..5103    +  promoter       AmpR promoter: bla
   5104..5964    +  CDS            AmpR: β-lactamase; bla; confers resistance to ampicillin, carbenicillin, and related antibiotics
   6135..6723    +  rep_origin     ori: high-copy-number ColE1/pMB1/pBR322/pUC origin of replication
