[The description below was written by a language model from this plasmid's Addgene catalogue record and pLannotate feature annotations shown in this document.]
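Description:
pAAV-EF1a-C-CreintG is a 6.8 kb recombinant AAV transfer plasmid for mammalian expression, built on the pAAV-EF1a-GTB backbone. It encodes one half of the optimized GFP-dependent Cre recombinase system (CRE-DOG OPT). The expression cassette lies between two AAV2 inverted terminal repeats, which allow it to be replicated and packaged into rAAV particles when helper functions are supplied. The bacterial portion carries a high-copy ColE1/pUC-type origin, an M13 phage origin and an ampicillin resistance gene (β-lactamase) with its own promoter. The short small t antigen, bom and rop fragments in the annotation appear to be vestigial backbone matches rather than functional elements.

Transcription is driven by the human EF-1α promoter, annotated as the core promoter plus parts of intron A. Downstream is a 1,455 bp synthetic insert with a Kozak consensus, cloned between BamHI and EcoRI sites. The feature table identifies a fragment of yeast VMA1, the protein that hosts the VMA intein, fused directly upstream of a large Cre fragment. This fits a C-terminal split-Cre half joined to an intein segment, as the name suggests. About 400 bp at the start of the insert is unannotated. The record notes that part of the plasmid derives from the GFP-binding protein GBP2, which may occupy this region, although the table does not confirm it. A WPRE and a human growth hormone polyadenylation signal follow the coding sequence to enhance transcript stability and processing.

This construct alone is not expected to give recombinase activity, because it is designed to work with a complementary N-terminal component. In that design, GFP acts as a scaffold that brings the two halves together, restricting Cre-mediated recombination of loxP targets to GFP-expressing cells. This permits cell type-specific manipulation in GFP reporter lines.
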