Addgene plasmid #69571: pAAV-EF1a-C-CreintG
Purpose: One half component of the optimized Cre recombinase dependent on GFP (CRE-DOG OPT) for rAAV production and expression in mammalian cells
Depositing lab: Connie Cepko. Depositing organization: Harvard Medical School. Publication: Cell type-specific manipulation with GFP-dependent Cre recombinase. Tang JC, Rudolph S, Dhande OS, Abraira VE, Choi S, Lapan SW, Drew IR, Drokhlyansky E, Huberman AD, Regehr WG, Cepko CL. Nat Neurosci. 2015 Sep;18(9):1334-41. doi: 10.1038/nn.4081. Epub 2015 Aug 10. PubMed 26258682.
Backbone
  Vector backbone: pAAV-EF1a-GTB
  Backbone size w/o insert (bp): 5329
  Total vector size (bp): 6784
  Vector type: Mammalian Expression, AAV, Synthetic Biology
Growth in bacteria
  Bacterial resistance: Ampicillin, 100 μg/mL
  Growth temperature: 30°C
  Growth strain: NEB Stable
  Copy number: Unknown
Gene/Insert
  Gene/Insert name: kozak consensus - C-CreintG
  Species: Synthetic
  Insert size (bp): 1455
  Promoter: EF1a
  Cloning method: Restriction Enzyme; 5′ cloning site BamHI (not destroyed); 3′ cloning site EcoRI (not destroyed)
  Sequencing primers: 5′ acactgagtgggtggagactg; 3′ CAAACACAGTGCACACCACG
Resource information
  A portion of this plasmid was derived from a plasmid made by: GBP2 obtained from Heinrich Leonardt and Ulrich Rothbauer at Ludwig Maximilians University Munich
Terms and licenses: Academic/Nonprofit Terms; Industry Terms: Not Available to Industry
How to cite: pAAV-EF1a-C-CreintG was a gift from Connie Cepko (Addgene plasmid # 69571 ; http://n2t.net/addgene:69571 ; RRID:Addgene_69571) For viral preps, please replace (Addgene plasmid # 69571) in the above sentence with: (Addgene viral prep # 69571-AAV1)
