>Addgene plasmid #69571 | pAAV-EF1a-C-CreintG | addgene partial sequence | sequence record 127746 | Futet-R 5'-CAAAGGCATTAAAGCAGCGT-3'
AAGGAGCAACATAGTTAAGAATACCAGTCAATCTTTCACAAATTTTGTAATCCAGAGGTTGATTATCGAT
AAGCTTGATATCGAATTCTCAGTCCCCATCCTCGAGCAGCCTCACCATGGCCCCAGTCTCAGAGTCCAGG
TTTCTGATGTAGTTCATCACAATGTTCACATTGGTCCAGCCACCAGCCTGCATGATTTCAGGGATGGACA
CACCAGCCCTGGCCATGTCCCTGGCAGCACCCACTCTGGCAGAGTGGCCAGACCAGGCCAGGTATCTCTG
CCCAGAGTCATCCTTGGCACCATAGATCAGGCGGTGGGTGGCCTCAAAGATCCCTTCCAGGGCCCGGGTG
GACAGTTGGGAGGTGGCAGAAGGGGCAGCCACACCATTCTTTCTGACCCGGCAGAACAGGTAGTTGTTGG
GGTCATCAGCCACACCAGACACAGAGATCCATCTCTCCACCAGCTTGGTAACCCCCAGGGACAGGGCCTT
CTCCACACCAGCTGTGGACACCAGGGTCTTGGTCCTGCCAATGTGGATCAGCATTCTCCCACCATCGGTG
CGGGAGATGTCCTTCACTCTGATTCTGGCAATTTCGGCAATGCGCAGCAGGGTGTTGTAGGCAATGCCCA
GGAAGGCCAGGTTCCTGATGTCCTGGCATCTGTCAGAGTTCTCCATCAGGGATCTGACTTGGTCAAAGTC
AGTGCGTTCAAAGGCCAGGGCCTGCTTGGCTCTCTCCCCAGCATCCACATTCTCCTTTCTGATTCTCCTC
A
