>Addgene plasmid #69571 | pAAV-EF1a-C-CreintG | addgene partial sequence | sequence record 127748 | pLenti-F 5'-TTTTGAGTTTGGATCTTGGT-3'
TTTTCTTCCATTTCAGGTGTCGTGAGGTACCGGATCCGCCACCNNNNNNNNNNNNNNNNNNNNNNNNNNN
NNNNNNNNNNNNNNNNNNNNNNNNNNNNNNNNNNNNNNNNNNNNNNNNNNNNNNNNNNNNNNNNNNNNNN
NNNNNNNNNNNNNNNNNNNNNNNNNNNNNNNNNNNNNNNNNNNNNNNNNNNNNNNNNNNNNNNNNNNNNN
NNNNNNNNNNNNNNNNNNNNNNNNNNNNNNNNNNNNNNNNNNNNNNNNNNNNNNNNNNNNNNNNNNNNNN
NNNNNNNNNNNNNNNNNNNNNNNNNNNNNNNNNNNNNNNNNNNNNNNNNNNNNNNNNNNNNNNNNNNNNN
NNNNNNNNNNNNNNNNNNNNNNNNNNNNNNNNNNNNNNNNNNNNNNNNNNNNNNNNNNNNNNNNNNNNNN
NNNNNNNNNNNNNGCTAGCGTCCTGCTGAATGTCCTGAGCAAGTGCGCCGGTTCCAAAAAGTTCCGACCA
GCTCCTGCTGCTGCTTTTGCTCGCGAGTGCCGCGGATTCTACTTCGAGCTGCAGGAGCTCAAGGAGGACG
ACTACTACGGAATCACCCTGTCCGACGATTCCGACCACCAATTTCTGCTGGCCAACCAGGTGGTGGTCCA
TAATTGTAACAGGAAATGGTTCCCTGCTGAACCTGAGGATGTGAGGGACTACCTCCTGTACCTGCAAGCC
AGAGGCCTGGCTGTGAAGACCATCCAACAGCACCTGGGCCAGCTCAACATGCTGCACAGGAGATCTGGCC
TGCCTCGCCCTTCTGACTCCAATGCTGTGTCCCTGGTGATGAGGAGAATCAGAAAGGAGAATGTGGATGC
TGGGGAGAGAGCCAAGCAGGCCCTGGCCTTTGAACGCACTGACTTTGACCAAGTCAGATCCCTGATGGAG
AACTCTGACAGATGCCAGGACATCAGGAACCTGGCCTTCCTGGGCATTG
